Addgene plasmid #98796: MSP573
Purpose: Expression Vector
Depositing lab: David Liu. Depositing organization: Harvard University. Publication: Phage-assisted continuous evolution of proteases with altered substrate specificity. Packer MS, Rees HA, Liu DR. Nat Commun. 2017 Oct 16;8(1):956. doi: 10.1038/s41467-017-01055-9. PubMed 29038472.
Backbone
  Vector backbone: pBR322
  Backbone manufacturer: ATCC
  Vector type: Bacterial Expression
Growth in bacteria
  Bacterial resistance: Kanamycin, 50 μg/mL
  Growth temperature: 37°C
  Growth strain: DH5alpha
  Copy number: High Copy
Gene/Insert
  Gene/Insert name: pET28 MBP-ENLYFQS-TEV WT
  Species: Synthetic
  Mutation: None
  Cloning method: Unknown
Terms and licenses: Academic/Nonprofit Terms; Industry Terms: Not Available to Industry
How to cite: MSP573 was a gift from David Liu (Addgene plasmid # 98796 ; http://n2t.net/addgene:98796 ; RRID:Addgene_98796)
