[The description below was written by a language model from this plasmid's Addgene catalogue record and pLannotate feature annotations shown in this document.]
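Description:
MSP573 is a bacterial expression plasmid of about 7.1 kb. The catalogue lists its backbone as pBR322, but the insert name and feature layout identify it as a pET28-type T7 expression vector. It replicates from a ColE1/pMB1-family origin accompanied by the rop gene and the bom mobility region from pBR322. The record lists it as high copy, although rop normally moderates copy number. Selection is by kanamycin through the aph(3')-Ia gene. An f1 origin is also present, along with short non-functional remnants of the tetracycline resistance gene that are typical of pBR322-derived backbones.

The payload is a single synthetic open reading frame driven by a T7 promoter with an adjacent lac operator and the T7 gene 10 ribosome binding site, and it ends at the T7 terminator. A lacI gene under its own promoter supplies repressor, so expression depends on a host providing T7 RNA polymerase and is inducible with IPTG. The reading frame encodes cytosolic maltose-binding protein lacking its signal sequence, then a linker carrying the canonical TEV recognition site named in the insert, then wild-type tobacco etch virus protease with no recorded mutations. This is followed by a polyhistidine tag and a short fragment annotated as a T7 gene 10-derived solubility tag. In this arrangement MBP aids solubility, and the active protease can cleave itself away from its fusion partner, leaving His-tagged TEV for affinity purification.

The stated purpose is simply an expression vector. The associated work concerns phage-assisted continuous evolution of proteases with altered substrate specificity, so this construct plausibly supplies the wild-type enzyme as a reference, though the record does not say so.
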