Features (pLannotate 1.2.2; 21 found; start..end, strand, type, name):
     26..73      -  terminator     T7 terminator: transcription terminator for bacteriophage T7 RNA polymerase
     81..130     -  CDS            SET1 (fragment): solubility-enhancement tag derived from T7 phage gene 10B
    140..157     -  CDS            9xHis (fragment): 9xHis affinity tag
    161..868     -  CDS            TEV protease: tobacco etch virus protease (Kapust et al., 2001)
    867..886     -  CDS            capTEV™ (fragment): composite tag for in vivo biotinylation, TEV protease cleavage, and 6xHis tagging
    926..2026    -  CDS            MBP: maltose binding protein from E. coli; malE (mutated); This version of the gene does not encode a signal sequence, so MBP will remain in the cytosol.
   2032..2054    -  RBS            RBS: efficient ribosome binding site from bacteriophage T7 gene 10 (Olins and Rangwala, 1989)
   2069..2093    -  protein_bind   lac operator: The lac repressor binds to the lac operator to inhibit transcription in E. coli. This inhibition can be relieved by adding lactose or isopropyl-β-D-thiogalactopyranoside (IPTG). lac repressor encoded by lacI
   2094..2112    -  promoter       T7 promoter: promoter for bacteriophage T7 RNA polymerase
   2134..2413    +  CDS            TcR (fragment): tetracycline efflux protein; tet; confers resistance to tetracycline
   2421..2498    +  promoter       lacI promoter: lacI
   2499..3581    +  CDS            lacI: lac repressor; lacI; The lac repressor binds to the lac operator to inhibit transcription in E. coli. This inhibition can be relieved by adding lactose or isopropyl-β-D-thiogalactopyranoside (IPTG).
   3594..3615    +  protein_bind   CAP binding site: CAP binding activates transcription in the presence of cAMP. E. coli catabolite activator protein
   3630..3921    +  CDS            TcR (fragment): tetracycline efflux protein; tet; confers resistance to tetracycline
   3993..4373    -  CDS            YPB1_ECOLX: Protein predicted: Swiss-Prot protein existence level 4. From Escherichia coli.
   4390..4581    +  CDS            rop: Rop protein, which maintains plasmids at low copy number; rop
   4683..4822    +  misc_feature   bom: basis of mobility region from pBR322
   5008..5596    -  rep_origin     ori: high-copy-number ColE1/pMB1/pBR322/pUC origin of replication
   5718..6533    +  CDS            KanR: aminoglycoside phosphotransferase; aph(3')-Ia; confers resistance to kanamycin in bacteria or G418 (Geneticin®) in eukaryotes
   6542..6599    -  promoter       AmpR promoter (fragment): bla
   6652..7080    -  rep_origin     f1 ori (sequence partly withheld): f1 bacteriophage origin of replication; arrow indicates direction of (+) strand synthesis
>Addgene plasmid #98796 | MSP573 | addgene full sequence | sequence record 182660 | Addgene NGS Result
ATCCGGATATAGTTCCTCCTTTCAGCAAAAAACCCCTCAAGACCCGTTTAGAGGCCCCAAGGGGTTATGC
TAGTTATTGCTCAGCGGTGGCAGCAGCCAACTCAGCTTCCTTTCGGGCTTTGTTAGCAGCCGGATCTCAG
TGGTGGTGGTGGTGGTGTTAATTCATGAGTTGAGTCGCTTCCTTAACTGGCTGAAAAGGCTCTTCAGGTT
TCACCATGAAAACTTTATGGCCCCCCCACAATACTGAGTCAGCATTTAATCGCCAACCACTAACCCACTG
CTGCGCCTCCTGATTTGTCAACAATTCCATGAAGTTTTTCGGCACGCTTGTGAAATAATTGTTTGTGTTG
GTGAAATTCGATGCTGAGTGTATACCAACAATGAACCCATCTCTAGTTGATACTAATGGACTGCCACACT
GCCCATCCTTGGTTTGAATCCAATGCTTCCAGAATATGCCATCAGATGAAGGGAATGTGCAACTAGTGTC
TGACACCATGCTAGACATGCTCTTAGTTTGGAAGTTGGTTGTCACAAGACATATGCGCTCTTCCCTTTGT
GGCTCTCTAAATTTCAGCTTTTGAGGAAATGGTGGGAAATCCTTAGGCATGCGAATAATTATCATGTCCC
TCCCATCAATGAGGTGTTGTTGCAAAGTCGTGGTGTTCTTGACCTTGAATACACCATGTAGTGATTGGAC
CAACAGTGTTCCATTATTTCTTCTAAACAAGTGCTTGTTTGTAATGATGAAGGGACCAAATCCAATACCA
TACAACGATGTTGTGTGCCCATCAGATTCATTCGTCAAATGACAAATGGTGCTCGATATCGGGTTGTAAT
CACGCGGCCCCTTAAACAAGCTTTCTCCATGATGATGATGATGATGATGACTTTGAAAATAAAGATTTTC
TCCCGAGCTCGAATTAGTCTGCGCGTCTTTCAGGGCTTCATCGACAGTCTGACGACCGCTGGCGGCGTTG
ATCACCGCAGTACGCACGGCATACCAGAAAGCGGACATCTGCGGGATGTTCGGCATGATTTCACCTTTCT
GGGCGTTTTCCATGGTGGCGGCAATACGTGGATCTTTCGCCAACTCTTCCTCGTAAGACTTCAGCGCTAC
GGCACCCAGCGGTTTGTCTTTATTAACCGCTTCCAGACCTTCATCAGTCAGCAGATAGTTTTCGAGGAAC
TCTTTTGCCAGCTCTTTGTTCGGACTGGCGGCGTTAATACCTGCGCTCAGCACGCCAACGAACGGTTTGG
ATGGTTGACCCTTGAAGGTCGGCAGTACCGTTACACCATAATTCACTTTGCTGGTGTCGATGTTGGACCA
TGCCCACGGGCCGTTGATGGTCATCGCTGTTTCGCCTTTATTAAAGGCAGCTTCTGCGATGGAGTAATCG
GTGTCTGCATTCATGTGTTTGTTTTTAATCAGGTCAACCAGGAAGGTCAGACCCGCTTTCGCGCCAGCGT
TATCCACGCCCACGTCTTTAATGTCGTACTTGCCGTTTTCATACTTGAACGCATAACCCCCGTCAGCAGC
AATCAGCGGCCAGGTGAAGTACGGTTCTTGCAGGTTGAACATCAGCGCGCTCTTACCTTTCGCTTTCAGT
TCTTTATCCAGCGCCGGGATCTCTTCCCAGGTTTTTGGCGGGTTCGGCAGCAGATCTTTGTTATAAATCA
GCGATAACGCTTCAACAGCGATCGGGTAAGCAATCAGCTTGCCGTTGTAACGTACGGCATCCCAGGTAAA
CGGATACAGCTTGTCCTGGAACGCTTTGTCCGGGGTGATTTCAGCCAACAGGCCAGATTGAGCGTAGCCA
CCAAAGCGGTCGTGTGCCCAGAAGATAATGTCAGGGCCATCGCCAGTTGCCGCAACCTGTGGGAATTTCT
CTTCCAGTTTATCCGGATGCTCAACGGTGACTTTAATTCCGGTATCTTTCTCGAATTTCTTACCGACTTC
AGCGAGACCGTTATAGCCTTTATCGCCGTTAATCCAGATTACCAGTTTACCTTCTTCGATTTTCATGTAT
ATCTCCTTCTTAAAGTTAAACAAAATTATTTCTAGAGGGGAATTGTTATCCGCTCACAATTCCCCTATAG
TGAGTCGTATTAATTTCGCGGGATCGAGATCTCGATCCTCTACGCCGGACGCATCGTGGCCGGCATCACC
GGCGCCACAGGTGCGGTTGCTGGCGCCTATATCGCCGACATCACCGATGGGGAAGATCGGGCTCGCCACT
TCGGGCTCATGAGCGCTTGTTTCGGCGTGGGTATGGTGGCAGGCCCCGTGGCCGGGGGACTGTTGGGCGC
CATCTCCTTGCATGCACCATTCCTTGCGGCGGCGGTGCTCAACGGCCTCAACCTACTACTGGGCTGCTTC
CTAATGCAGGAGTCGCATAAGGGAGAGCGTCGAGATCCCGGACACCATCGAATGGCGCAAAACCTTTCGC
GGTATGGCATGATAGCGCCCGGAAGAGAGTCAATTCAGGGTGGTGAATGTGAAACCAGTAACGTTATACG
ATGTCGCAGAGTATGCCGGTGTCTCTTATCAGACCGTTTCCCGCGTGGTGAACCAGGCCAGCCACGTTTC
TGCGAAAACGCGGGAAAAAGTGGAAGCGGCGATGGCGGAGCTGAATTACATTCCCAACCGCGTGGCACAA
CAACTGGCGGGCAAACAGTCGTTGCTGATTGGCGTTGCCACCTCCAGTCTGGCCCTGCACGCGCCGTCGC
AAATTGTCGCGGCGATTAAATCTCGCGCCGATCAACTGGGTGCCAGCGTGGTGGTGTCGATGGTAGAACG
AAGCGGCGTCGAAGCCTGTAAAGCGGCGGTGCACAATCTTCTCGCGCAACGCGTCAGTGGGCTGATCATT
AACTATCCGCTGGATGACCAGGATGCCATTGCTGTGGAAGCTGCCTGCACTAATGTTCCGGCGTTATTTC
TTGATGTCTCTGACCAGACACCCATCAACAGTATTATTTTCTCCCATGAAGACGGTACGCGACTGGGCGT
GGAGCATCTGGTCGCATTGGGTCACCAGCAAATCGCGCTGTTAGCGGGCCCATTAAGTTCTGTCTCGGCG
CGTCTGCGTCTGGCTGGCTGGCATAAATATCTCACTCGCAATCAAATTCAGCCGATAGCGGAACGGGAAG
GCGACTGGAGTGCCATGTCCGGTTTTCAACAAACCATGCAAATGCTGAATGAGGGCATCGTTCCCACTGC
GATGCTGGTTGCCAACGATCAGATGGCGCTGGGCGCAATGCGCGCCATTACCGAGTCCGGGCTGCGCGTT
GGTGCGGATATCTCGGTAGTGGGATACGACGATACCGAAGACAGCTCATGTTATATCCCGCCGTTAACCA
CCATCAAACAGGATTTTCGCCTGCTGGGGCAAACCAGCGTGGACCGCTTGCTGCAACTCTCTCAGGGCCA
GGCGGTGAAGGGCAATCAGCTGTTGCCCGTCTCACTGGTGAAAAGAAAAACCACCCTGGCGCCCAATACG
CAAACCGCCTCTCCCCGCGCGTTGGCCGATTCATTAATGCAGCTGGCACGACAGGTTTCCCGACTGGAAA
GCGGGCAGTGAGCGCAACGCAATTAATGTAAGTTAGCTCACTCATTAGGCACCGGGATCTCGACCGATGC
CCTTGAGAGCCTTCAACCCAGTCAGCTCCTTCCGGTGGGCGCGGGGCATGACTATCGTCGCCGCACTTAT
GACTGTCTTCTTTATCATGCAACTCGTAGGACAGGTGCCGGCAGCGCTCTGGGTCATTTTCGGCGAGGAC
CGCTTTCGCTGGAGCGCGACGATGATCGGCCTGTCGCTTGCGGTATTCGGAATCTTGCACGCCCTCGCTC
AAGCCTTCGTCACTGGTCCCGCCACCAAACGTTTCGGCGAGAAGCAGGCCATTATCGCCGGCATGGCGGC
CCCACGGGTGCGCATGATCGTGCTCCTGTCGTTGAGGACCCGGCTAGGCTGGCGGGGTTGCCTTACTGGT
TAGCAGAATGAATCACCGATACGCGAGCGAACGTGAAGCGACTGCTGCTGCAAAACGTCTGCGACCTGAG
CAACAACATGAATGGTCTTCGGTTTCCGTGTTTCGTAAAGTCTGGAAACGCGGAAGTCAGCGCCCTGCAC
CATTATGTTCCGGATCTGCATCGCAGGATGCTGCTGGCTACCCTGTGGAACACCTACATCTGTATTAACG
AAGCGCTGGCATTGACCCTGAGTGATTTTTCTCTGGTCCCGCCGCATCCATACCGCCAGTTGTTTACCCT
CACAACGTTCCAGTAACCGGGCATGTTCATCATCAGTAACCCGTATCGTGAGCATCCTCTCTCGTTTCAT
CGGTATCATTACCCCCATGAACAGAAATCCCCCTTACACGGAGGCATCAGTGACCAAACAGGAAAAAACC
GCCCTTAACATGGCCCGCTTTATCAGAAGCCAGACATTAACGCTTCTGGAGAAACTCAACGAGCTGGACG
CGGATGAACAGGCAGACATCTGTGAATCGCTTCACGACCACGCTGATGAGCTTTACCGCAGCTGCCTCGC
GCGTTTCGGTGATGACGGTGAAAACCTCTGACACATGCAGCTCCCGGAGACGGTCACAGCTTGTCTGTAA
GCGGATGCCGGGAGCAGACAAGCCCGTCAGGGCGCGTCAGCGGGTGTTGGCGGGTGTCGGGGCGCAGCCA
TGACCCAGTCACGTAGCGATAGCGGAGTGTATACTGGCTTAACTATGCGGCATCAGAGCAGATTGTACTG
AGAGTGCACCATTGCGGTGTGAAATACCGCACAGATGCGTAAGGAGAAAATACCGCATCAGGCGCTCTTC
CGCTTCCTCGCTCACTGACTCGCTGCGCTCGGTCGTTCGGCTGCGGCGAGCGGTATCAGCTCACTCAAAG
GCGGTAATACGGTTATCCACAGAATCAGGGGATAACGCAGGAAAGAACATGTGAGCAAAAGGCCAGCAAA
AGGCCAGGAACCGTAAAAAGGCCGCGTTGCTGGCGTTTTTCCATAGGCTCCGCCCCCCTGACGAGCATCA
CAAAAATCGACGCTCAAGTCAGAGGTGGCGAAACCCGACAGGACTATAAAGATACCAGGCGTTTCCCCCT
GGAAGCTCCCTCGTGCGCTCTCCTGTTCCGACCCTGCCGCTTACCGGATACCTGTCCGCCTTTCTCCCTT
CGGGAAGCGTGGCGCTTTCTCATAGCTCACGCTGTAGGTATCTCAGTTCGGTGTAGGTCGTTCGCTCCAA
GCTGGGCTGTGTGCACGAACCCCCCGTTCAGCCCGACCGCTGCGCCTTATCCGGTAACTATCGTCTTGAG
TCCAACCCGGTAAGACACGACTTATCGCCACTGGCAGCAGCCACTGGTAACAGGATTAGCAGAGCGAGGT
ATGTAGGCGGTGCTACAGAGTTCTTGAAGTGGTGGCCTAACTACGGCTACACTAGAAGGACAGTATTTGG
TATCTGCGCTCTGCTGAAGCCAGTTACCTTCGGAAAAAGAGTTGGTAGCTCTTGATCCGGCAAACAAACC
ACCGCTGGTAGCGGTGGTTTTTTTGTTTGCAAGCAGCAGATTACGCGCAGAAAAAAAGGATCTCAAGAAG
ATCCTTTGATCTTTTCTACGGGGTCTGACGCTCAGTGGAACGAAAACTCACGTTAAGGGATTTTGGTCAT
GAACAATAAAACTGTCTGCTTACATAAACAGTAATACAAGGGGTGTTATGAGCCATATTCAACGGGAAAC
GTCTTGCTCTAGGCCGCGATTAAATTCCAACATGGATGCTGATTTATATGGGTATAAATGGGCTCGCGAT
AATGTCGGGCAATCAGGTGCGACAATCTATCGATTGTATGGGAAGCCCGATGCGCCAGAGTTGTTTCTGA
AACATGGCAAAGGTAGCGTTGCCAATGATGTTACAGATGAGATGGTCAGACTAAACTGGCTGACGGAATT
TATGCCTCTTCCGACCATCAAGCATTTTATCCGTACTCCTGATGATGCATGGTTACTCACCACTGCGATC
CCCGGGAAAACAGCATTCCAGGTATTAGAAGAATATCCTGATTCAGGTGAAAATATTGTTGATGCGCTGG
CAGTGTTCCTGCGCCGGTTGCATTCGATTCCTGTTTGTAATTGTCCTTTTAACAGCGATCGCGTATTTCG
TCTCGCTCAGGCGCAATCACGAATGAATAACGGTTTGGTTGATGCGAGTGATTTTGATGACGAGCGTAAT
GGCTGGCCTGTTGAACAAGTCTGGAAAGAAATGCATAAACTTTTGCCATTCTCACCGGATTCAGTCGTCA
CTCATGGTGATTTCTCACTTGATAACCTTATTTTTGACGAGGGGAAATTAATAGGTTGTATTGATGTTGG
ACGAGTCGGAATCGCAGACCGATACCAGGATCTTGCCATCCTATGGAACTGCCTCGGTGAGTTTTCTCCT
TCATTACAGAAACGGCTTTTTCAAAAATATGGTATTGATAATCCTGATATGAATAAATTGCAGTTTCATT
TGATGCTCGATGAGTTTTTCTAAGAATTAATTCATGAGCGGATACATATTTGAATGTATTTAGAAAAATA
AACAAATAGGGGTTCCGCGCACATTTCCCCGAAAAGTGCCACCTAAATTGTAAGCGTTAATATTTTGTTA
AAATTCGCGTTAAATTTTTGTTAAATCAGCTCATTTTTTAACCAATAGGCCGAAATCGGCAAAATCCCTT
ATAAATCAAAAGAATAGACCGAGATAGGGT
[37 nt withheld, positions 6751-6787]
AAAGAACGTGGACTCCAACGTCAAAGG
[49 nt withheld, positions 6815-6863]
T
[91 nt withheld, positions 6865-6955]
G
[124 nt withheld, positions 6957-7080]
CCCATTCGCCA
